>Addgene plasmid #42114 | FLAG-Sec31a-4SA #33#630 | depositor partial sequence | sequence record 56851 | FLAG-Sec31a-4SA #33#630 sequence 3672 bps
GAATTCAAGTTAAAGGAAGTAGATCGTACAGCCATGCAGGCATGGAGCCCTGCCCAGAATCACCCCATTT
ACCTAGCAACAGGAACATCTGCTCAGCAATTGGATGCAACATTTAGTACGAATGCTTCCCTTGAGATATT
TGAATTAGACCTCTCTGATCCATCCTTGGATATGAAATCTTGTGCCACATTCTCCTCTTCTCACAGGTAC
CACAAGTTGATTTGGGGGCCTTATAAAATGGATTCCAAAGGAGATGTCTCTGGAGTTCTGATTGCAGGTG
GTGAAAATGGAAATATTATTCTCTATGATCCTTCTAAAATTATAGCTGGAGACAAGGAAGTTGTGATTGC
CCAGAATGACAAGCATACTGGCCCAGTGAGAGCCTTGGATGTGAACATTTTCCAGACTAATCTGGTAGCT
TCTGGTGCTAATGAATCTGAAATCTACATATGGGATCTAAATAATTTTGCAACCCCAATGACACCAGGAG
CCAAAACACAGCCGCCAGAAGATATCAGCTGCATTGCATGGAACAGACAAGTTCAGCATATTTTAGCATC
AGCCAGTCCCAGTGGCCGGGCCACTGTATGGGATCTTAGGAAAAATGAGCCAATCATCAAAGTCAGTGAC
CATAGTAACAGAATGCATTGTTCTGGGTTGGCATGGCATCCTGATGTTGCTACTCAGATGGTCCTTGCCT
CCGAGGATGACCGGTTACCAGTGATCCAGATGTGGGATCTTCGATTTGCTTCCTCTCCACTTCGTGTCCT
GGAAAACCATGCCAGGGGGATTTTGGCAATTGCTTGGAGCATGGCAGATCCTGAATTGTTACTGAGCTGT
GGAAAAGATGCTAAGATTCTCTGCTCCAATCCAAACACAGGAGAGGTGTTATATGAACTTCCCACCAACA
CACAGTGGTGCTTCGATATTCAGTGGTGTCCCCGAAATCCTGCTGTCTTATCAGCTGCTTCGTTTGATGG
GCGTATCAGTGTTTATTCTATCATGGGAGGAAGCACAGATGGTTTAAGACAGAAACAAGTTGACAAGCTT
TCATCATCTTTTGGGAATCTTGATCCCTTTGGCACAGGACAGCCCCTTCCTCCGTTACAAATTCCACAGC
AGACTGCTCAGCATAGTATAGTGCTGCCTCTGAAGAAGCCGCCCAAGTGGATTCGAAGGCCTGTTGGTGC
TTCTTTTTCATTTGGAGGCAAACTGGTTACGTTTGAGAATGTCAGAATGCCTTCTCATCAGGGAGCTGAG
CAGCAGCAGCAGCAGCACCATGTGTTCATTAGTCAGGTTGTAACAGAAAAGGAGTTCCTCAGCCGATCAG
ACCAACTTCAGCAGGCTGTGCAGTCACAAGGATTTATCAATTATTGTCAAAAAAAAATTGATGCTTCTCA
GACTGAATTTGAGAAAAATGTGTGGTCCTTTTTGAAGGTAAACTTTGAGGATGATTCTCGTGGAAAATAC
CTTGAACTTCTAGGATACAGAAAAGAAGATCTAGGAAAGAAGATTGCTTTGGCCTTGAACAAAGTGGATG
GAGCCAATGTGGCTCTTAAAGACTCTGACCAAGTAGCACAGGCTGATGGGGAGGAGAGCCCTGCTGCTGA
AGAGCAGCTCTTGGGAGAGCACATTAAAGAGGAAAAAGAAGAATCTGAATTTCTACCCTCATCTGGAGGA
ACATTTAATATCTCTGTCAGTGGGGACATTGATGGTTTAATTACTCAGGCTTTGCTGACGGGCAATTTTG
AGAGTGCTGTTGACCTTTGTTTACATGATAACCGCATGGCCGATGCCATTATATTGGCCATAGCAGGTGG
ACAAGAACTCTTGGCTCGAACCCAGAAAAAATACTTCGCAAAATCCCAAAGCAAAATTACCAGGCTCATC
ACTGCAGTGGTGATGAAGAACTGGAAAGAGATTGTTGAGTCTTGTGATCTTAAAAATTGGAGAGAGGCTT
TAGCTGCAGTATTGACTTATGCAAAGCCGGATGAATTTTCAGCCCTTTGTGATCTTTTGGGAACCAGGCT
TGAAAATGAAGGAGATAGCCTCCTGCAGACTCAAGCATGTCTCTGCTATATTTGTGCAGGGAATGTAGAG
AAATTAGTTGCATGTTGGACTAAAGCTCAGGATGGAAGCCACCCTTTGTCACTTCAGGATCTGATTGAGA
AAGTTGTCATCCTGCGAAAAGCTGTGCAACTCACTCAAGCCATGGACACTAGTACTGTAGGAGTTCTCTT
GGCTGCGAAGATGAGTCAGTATGCCAATTTGTTGGCAGCTCAGGGCAGTATTGCTGCAGCCTTGGCTTTT
CTTCCTGACAACACCAACCAGCCAAATATCATGCAGCTTCGTGACAGACTTTGTAGAGCACAAGGAGAGC
CTGTAGCAGGACATGAAGCACCTAAAATTCCGTACGAGAAACAGCAGCTCCCCAAGGGCAGGCCTGGACC
AGTTGCTGGCCACCACCAGATGCCAAGAGTTCAAACTCAACAATATTATCCCCATGGAGAAAATCCTCCA
CCTCCGGGTTTCATAATGCATGGAAATGTTAATCCAAATGCTGCTGGTCAGCTTCCCACATCTCCAGGTC
ATATGCACACCCAGGTACCACCTTATCCACAGCCACAGCCTTATCAACCAGCCCAGCCGTATCCCTTCGG
AACAGGGGGGTCAGCAATGTATCGACCTCAGCAGCCTGTTGCTCCTCCTACTTCAAACGCTTACCCTAAC
ACCCCTTACATATCTTCTGCTTCTTCCTATACTGGGCAGTCTCAGCTGTACGCAGCACAGCACCAGGCCT
CTTCACCTACCTCCAGCCCTGCTACTTCTTTCCCTCCTCCCCCTTCCTCTGGAGCATCCTTCCAGCATGG
CGGACCAGGAGCTCCACCATCATCTTCAGCTTATGCACTGCCTCCTGGAACAACAGGTACACTGCCTGCT
GCCAGTGAGCTGCCTGCGTCCCAAAGAACAGGTCCTCAGAATGGTTGGAATGACCCTCCAGCTTTGAACA
GAGTACCCAAAAAGAAGAAGATGCCTGAAAACTTCATGCCTCCTGTTCCCATCACATCACCAATCATGAA
CCCGTTGGGTGACCCCCAGTCACAAATGCTGCAGCAACAGCCTTCAGCTCCAGTACCACTGTCAAGCCAG
TCTTCATTCCCACAGCCACATCTTCCAGGTGGCCAGCCCTTCCATGGCGTACAGCAACCTCTTGGTCAAA
CAGGCATGCCACCATCTTTTTCAAAGCCCAATATTGAAGGTGCCCCAGGGGCTCCTATTGGAAATACCTT
CCAGCATGTGCAGTCTTTGCCAACAAAAAAAATTACCAAGAAACCTATTCCAGATGAGCACCTCATTCTA
AAGACCACATTTGAGGATCTTATTCAGCGCTGCCTTTCTTCAGCAACAGACCCTCAAACCAAGAGGAAGC
TAGATGATGCCAGCAAACGTTTGGAGTTTCTGTATGATAAACTTAGGGAACAGACACTTGCACCAGCAAT
CACCAGTGGTTTACACAACATTGCAAGGAGCATTGAAACTCGAAACTACTCAGAAGGATTGACCATGCAT
ACCCACATAGTTAGCACCAGCAACTTCAGTGAGACCTCTGCTTTCATGCCAGTTCTCAAAGTTGTTCTCA
CCCAGGCCAATAAGCTGGGTGTCTAAGAATTC
