>Addgene plasmid #42114 | FLAG-Sec31a-4SA #33#630 | addgene partial sequence | sequence record 57395 | CMV-F 5'-CGCAAATGGGCGGTAGGCGTG-3'
AGCTCTCTGGCTAACTAGAGAACCCACTGCTTACTGGCTTATCGAAATTAATACGACTCACTATAGGGAG
ACCCAAGCTTGGTACCGCCACCATGGACTACAAAGACCATGACGGTGATTATAAAGATCATGATATCGAT
TACAAGGATGACGATGACAAAGAATTCAAGTTAAAGGAAGTAGATCGTACAGCCATGCAGGCATGGAGCC
CTGCCCAGAATCACCCCATTTACCTAGCAACAGGAACATCTGCTCAGCAATTGGATGCAACATTTAGTAC
GAATGCTTCCCTTGAGATATTTGAATTAGACCTCTCTGATCCATCCTTGGATATGAAATCTTGTGCCACA
TTCTCCTCTTCTCACAGGTACCACAAGTTGATTTGGGGGCCTTATAAAATGGATTCCAAAGGAGATGTCT
CTGGAGTTCTGATTGCAGGTGGTGAAAATGGAAATATTATTCTCTATGATCCTTCTAAAATTATAGCTGG
AGACAAGGAAGTTGTGATTGCCCAGAATGACAAGCATACTGGCCCAGTGAGAGCCTTGGATGTGAACATT
TTCCAGACTAATCTGGTAGCTTCTGGTGCTAATGAATCTGAAATCTACATATGGGATCTAAATAATTTTG
CAACCCCAATGACACCAGGAGCCAAAACACAGCCGCCAGAAGATATCAGCTGCATTGCATGGAACAGACA
AGTTCAGCATATTTTAGCATCAGCCAGTCCCAGTGGCCGGGCCACTGTATGGGATCTTAGGAAAAATGAG
CCAATCATCAAAGTCAGTGACCATAGTAACAGAATGCATTGTTCTGGGTTGGCATGGCATCCTGATGTTG
CTACTCAGATGGTCCTTGCCTCCGAGGATGACCGGTTACCAGTGATCCA
