>Addgene plasmid #42114 | FLAG-Sec31a-4SA #33#630 | addgene partial sequence | sequence record 57677 | hSec31a-F1 5'-GAAGATTGCTTTGGCCTTGA-3'
GTGGCTCTTAAAGACTCTGACCAAGTAGCACAGGCTGATGGGGAGGAGAGCCCTGCTGCTGAAGAGCAGC
TCTTGGGAGAGCACATTAAAGAGGAAAAAGAAGAATCTGAATTTCTACCCTCATCTGGAGGAACATTTAA
TATCTCTGTCAGTGGGGACATTGATGGTTTAATTACTCAGGCTTTGCTGACGGGCAATTTTGAGAGTGCT
GTTGACCTTTGTTTACATGATAACCGCATGGCCGATGCCATTATATTGGCCATAGCAGGTGGACAAGAAC
TCTTGGCTCGAACCCAGAAAAAATACTTCGCAAAATCCCAAAGCAAAATTACCAGGCTCATCACTGCAGT
GGTGATGAAGAACTGGAAAGAGATTGTTGAGTCTTGTGATCTTAAAAATTGGAGAGAGGCTTTAGCTGCA
GTATTGACTTATGCAAAGCCGGATGAATTTTCAGCCCTTTGTGATCTTTTGGGAACCAGGCTTGAAAATG
AAGGAGATAGCCTCCTGCAGACTCAAGCATGTCTCTGCTATATTTGTGCAGGGAATGTAGAGAAATTAGT
TGCATGTTGGACTAAAGCTCAGGATGGAAGCCACCCTTTGTCACTTCAGGATCTGATTGAGAAAGTTGTC
ATCCTGCGAAAAGCTGTGCAACTCACTCAAGCCATGGACACTAGTACTGTAGGAGTTCTCTTGGCTGCGA
AGATGAGTCAGTATGCCAATTTGTTGGCAGCTCAGGGCAGTATTGCTGCAGCCTTGGCTTTTCTTCCTGA
CAACACCAACCAGCCAAATATCATGCAGCTTCGTGACAGACTTTGTAGAGCACAAGGAGAGCCTGTAGCA
GGACATGAAGCACCTAAAATTCCGTACGAGAAACAGCAGCTCCCCAA
