>Addgene plasmid #42114 | FLAG-Sec31a-4SA #33#630 | addgene partial sequence | sequence record 58147 | T7 5'-TAATACGACTCACTATAGGG-3'
CATGGACTACAAGACCATGACGGTGATTATAAAGATCATGATATCGATTACAAGGATGACGATGACAAAG
AATTCAAGTTAAAGGAAGTAGATCGTACAGCCATGCAGGCATGGAGCCCTGCCCAGAATCACCCCATTTA
CCTAGCAACAGGAACATCTGCTCAGCAATTGGATGCAACATTTAGTACGAATGCTTCCCTTGAGATATTT
GAATTAGACCTCTCTGATCCATCCTTGGATATGAAATCTTGTGCCACATTCTCCTCTTCTCACAGGTACC
ACAAGTTGATTTGGGGGCCTTATAAAATGGATTCCAAAGGAGATGTCTCTGGAGTTCTGATTGCAGGTGG
TGAAAATGGAAATATTATTCTCTATGATCCTTCTAAAATTATAGCTGGAGACAAGGAAGTTGTGATTGCC
CAGAATGACAAGCATACTGGCCCAGTGAGAGCCTTGGATGTGAACATTTTCCAGACTAATCTGGTAGCTT
CTGGTGCTAATGAATCTGAAATCTACATATGGGATCTAAATAATTTTGCAACCCCAATGACACCAGGAGC
CAAAACACAGCCGCCAGAAGATATCAGCTGCATTGCATGGAACAGACAAGTTCAGCATATTTTAGCATCA
GCCAGTCCCAGTGGCCGGGCCACTGTATGGGATCTTAGGAAAAATGAGCCAATCATCAAAGTCAGTGACC
ATAGTAACAGAATGCATTGTTCTGGGTTGGCATGGCATCCTGATGTTGCTACTCAGATGGTCCTTGCCTC
CGAGGATGACCGGTTACCAGTGATCCAGATGTGGGATCTTCGATTTGCTTCCTCTCCACTTCGTGTCCTG
GAAAACCATGCCAGGG
