[The description below was written by a language model from this plasmid's Addgene catalogue record.]
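Description:
FLAG-Sec31a-4SA is a mammalian expression plasmid built on the commercial pFLAG-CMV backbone (about 4.7 kb without insert). It is propagated in E. coli as a high-copy plasmid under ampicillin selection. The record does not list the origin of replication, polyadenylation signal or any mammalian selection marker, and no feature table is provided, so these details cannot be confirmed here.

The payload is the human SEC31A coding sequence, an insert of roughly 3.7 kb placed into a single EcoRI site that is retained at both ends of the insert. Transcription is driven by the CMV promoter, a strong constitutive promoter in most mammalian cell lines. The backbone supplies an N-terminal FLAG epitope, so the protein can be detected or immunoprecipitated with anti-FLAG antibodies and distinguished from endogenous Sec31A.

SEC31A encodes a component of the outer layer of the COPII coat, which forms transport vesicles at the endoplasmic reticulum. The "4SA" version carries alanine substitutions at positions 527, 779, 1163 and 1165; the name implies that these replace serines. The associated publication concerns phosphorylation of Sec31 by the kinase CK2 and its effect on ER-to-Golgi trafficking. The construct therefore most likely serves as a non-phosphorylatable mutant, though the record does not state this purpose directly. Typical use would be transient transfection of cultured mammalian cells to compare the mutant with wild-type Sec31A in localisation, binding-partner and secretory transport assays.
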