Addgene plasmid #42114: FLAG-Sec31a-4SA #33#630
Depositing lab: Ayano Satoh. Depositing organization: Okayama University. Publication: CK2 phosphorylates Sec31 and regulates ER-To-Golgi trafficking. Koreishi M, Yu S, Oda M, Honjo Y, Satoh A. PLoS One. 2013;8(1):e54382. doi: 10.1371/journal.pone.0054382. Epub 2013 Jan 18. PubMed 23349870.
Backbone
  Vector backbone: pFLAG-CMV
  Backbone manufacturer: Sigma
  Backbone size w/o insert (bp): 4700
  Vector type: Mammalian Expression
Growth in bacteria
  Bacterial resistance: Ampicillin, 100 μg/mL
  Growth temperature: 37°C
  Growth strain: XL1 Blue
  Copy number: High Copy
Gene/Insert
  Gene/Insert name: Sec31a
  Species: H. sapiens (human)
  Insert size (bp): 3700
  Mutation: 527A/779A/1163A/1165A (4SA)
  Entrez Gene: SEC31A (a.k.a. ABP125, ABP130, HPBKS, HSPC275, HSPC334, NEDSOSB, SEC31L1)
  Promoter: CMV
  Tag / fusion protein: FLAG (N terminal on backbone)
  Cloning method: Restriction Enzyme; 5′ cloning site EcoRI (not destroyed); 3′ cloning site EcoRI (not destroyed)
  Sequencing primers: 5′ CMV-F; 3′ N/A
Terms and licenses: Academic/Nonprofit Terms; Industry Terms: Not Available to Industry
How to cite: FLAG-Sec31a-4SA #33#630 was a gift from Ayano Satoh (Addgene plasmid # 42114 ; http://n2t.net/addgene:42114 ; RRID:Addgene_42114)
